Addgene plasmid #32998: pCS2+Flag-XTCF3-HA
Depositing lab: Sergei Sokol. Depositing organization: Icahn School of Medicine at Mount Sinai. Publication: Regulation of TCF3 by Wnt-dependent phosphorylation during vertebrate axis specification. Hikasa H, Ezan J, Itoh K, Li X, Klymkowsky MW, Sokol SY. Dev Cell. 2010 Oct 19;19(4):521-32. 10.1016/j.devcel.2010.09.005 PubMed 20951344.
Backbone
  Vector backbone: pCS2+
  Backbone size w/o insert (bp): 4097
  Vector type: Mammalian Expression
Growth in bacteria
  Bacterial resistance: Ampicillin, 100 μg/mL
  Growth temperature: 37°C
  Growth strain: DH5alpha
  Copy number: High Copy
Gene/Insert
  Gene/Insert name: XTCF3
  Species: X. laevis (frog)
  Entrez Gene: tcf3 (a.k.a. bhlhb21, e2a, itf1, tcfe2a, vdir, xtcf-3, xtcf3)
  Promoter: sCMV IE94
  Tag / fusion protein: Flag (N terminal on insert); HA (C terminal on insert)
  Cloning method: Restriction Enzyme; 5′ cloning site EcoRI (destroyed during cloning); 3′ cloning site XbaI (destroyed during cloning)
  Sequencing primers: 5′ SP6; 3′ T7
Terms and licenses: Academic/Nonprofit Terms; Industry Terms: Not Available to Industry
Depositor comments: See author's map for complete restriction site details.
How to cite: pCS2+Flag-XTCF3-HA was a gift from Sergei Sokol (Addgene plasmid # 32998 ; http://n2t.net/addgene:32998 ; RRID:Addgene_32998)
