[The description below was written by a language model from this plasmid's Addgene catalogue record.]
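Description:
pCS2+Flag-XTCF3-HA is an expression plasmid built on the pCS2+ backbone (about 4.1 kb without insert), catalogued as a mammalian expression vector. It is maintained in E. coli as a high-copy plasmid under ampicillin selection. The record gives no feature table, so the origin of replication, polyadenylation signal and other backbone elements are not itemised.

The payload is the Xenopus laevis XTCF3 coding sequence, tagged with a Flag epitope at the N terminus and an HA epitope at the C terminus. The two tags allow the protein to be detected or immunoprecipitated from either end. Expression is driven by the simian CMV IE94 promoter, a strong constitutive viral promoter active in vertebrate cells. The insert was placed between EcoRI and XbaI sites, both of which were destroyed during cloning, so it cannot be released with those enzymes. SP6 and T7 are listed as the 5′ and 3′ sequencing primers. In pCS2+ vectors generally, an SP6 promoter upstream of the insert is used for in vitro synthesis of mRNA for embryo microinjection, although the record does not state that this construct was used that way.

The Entrez gene link in the record carries aliases of the bHLH factor E2A as well as xtcf3. The associated publication, however, concerns TCF3 as a Wnt pathway component, examining its Wnt-dependent phosphorylation during vertebrate axis specification. The construct therefore fits studies of TCF3 regulation, modification and protein interactions in Wnt signalling, using epitope-tagged protein expressed in cultured cells or embryos.
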