>Addgene plasmid #32998 | pCS2+Flag-XTCF3-HA | addgene partial sequence | sequence record 41162 | SP6 5'-ATTTAGGTGACACTATAG-3'
TCCATCGAATTCGAATCCATGGATTACAAGGATGACGACGATAAGCCTCAACTAAACAGCGGCGGGGGGG
ACGAGCTCGGGGCTAACGACGAACTCATCCGATTTAAAGACGAGGGGGAGCAAGAAGAGAAGAGCCCCGG
GGAGGGATCCGCCGAGGGGGATCTGGCCGACGTCAAATCCTCGCTGGTTAATGAGTCGGAGAATCACAGC
AGCGATTCGGACTCGGAGGTCGAGAGGCGCCCCCCTCCAAGGGAAGCCTTTGAGAAGCATAGGGATTATC
TAACTGAAGCACTTCGGAGGCAACAGGATGCAGCGTTCTTCAAGGGACCCCCTTATGCTGGGTATCCTTT
CCTGATGATCCCAGATCTTGGAGGGCATTACTTGCCCAACGGTGCCCTTTCACCCAGCGCCCGAACGTAC
TTACAGATGAAATGGCCCCTACTGGATTCCCCTAGTACGGCTGGTTTAAAAGATGCCCGGTCGCCATCCC
CTGCCCACTTGTCCAACAAGGTTCCTGTGGTACAGCACCCACACCACATGCACCCACTTACGCCTCTCAT
CACCTATAGCAACGAACACTTCTCTCCAGGAACCCCTCCTGGGCACCTCTCTCCAGAGATAGACCCCAAG
ACTGGGATCCCTCGTCCACCTCACCCATCAGAGTTNTCTCCA
