>Addgene plasmid #32998 | pCS2+Flag-XTCF3-HA | addgene partial sequence | sequence record 41539 | EBV-Rev 5'-GTGGTTTGTCCAAACTCATC-3'
ACTCCTATAGTACTAGTAGCGTAATCTGGAACATCGTATGGGTAGTCACTGGATTTGGTCACCAGAGAAA
GGGGCTGTGCCTGCAGCAGTGGTAGTGCTTGCAGTGCGGATGGGAAGACACCCGATGGGGACAAAATGGA
AGAGGTCAGTGGGATTGGCCTGGAGAGAAGTGGAGAGCCAACAGGGGAAGACAGGTGTCCTGAAAAACTT
GAGGACGAAGGAGATTTAGAAGCCAGGAAAGCAGCAGAGTGACTGAGAGAAAGCTGTGCTCTAGCTTCAG
GCTTGGTGGTGAGGGAGAGCGGCTGAGCTTGCTCAGAGTGAGTGGCAGCGGGTGCTGCAGGAGAAGCCAG
AGCAGCAGACGGAGTGGCTGGTGAGTCCAGCATGCTGCCATGGGATGAGGCGGGACTGTCACAGGATTTA
TCAGCTGGAAGGTGTTGAACACACATCTTCTTTGTCTTGGTGTGGGTTTCCATCTCAGGTGACTGCTTTT
CTCTCTTCCGTTTCTTTCTTTTGCCATAGTTGTCACGTGCAGACCAAGAGGGGTACAGCTGAGAATGAAG
TTGCCTCTCCTTTCGTGCCAGCTCATAGTACTTGGCCTGCTCTTCCCGAGACAAGGAATGCCACCGGCGG
CCTAGAATCTGGTTGATAGCTGCACTCTCTTTCAGCGTACACTCTGCCACTACCTTAGCCCTCATCTCTT
TCATGTACAGCATGAAAGCATTC
